# Supplementary material for: Synthetic gene regulation for independent external induction of the Saccharomyces cerevisiae pseudohyphal growth phenotype
Source: Commun Biol. 2018 Jan 22;1:7. doi: 10.1038/s42003-017-0008-0 (PMC6123699; doi:10.1038/s42003-017-0008-0)
Supplement: Supplementary file 6 — Supplementary Data 1 [file 42003_2017_8_MOESM6_ESM.zip › Plasmid maps/Plasmid maps/pgpy002.txt]

LOCUS       pGPY002                 8133 bp ds-DNA     circular     27-NOV-2017
DEFINITION  .
COMMENT     ApEinfo:methylated:1                                               
FEATURES             Location/Qualifiers
     misc_feature    5024..5024
                     /label="New Feature"
                     /ApEinfo_revcolor=#ec383d
                     /ApEinfo_fwdcolor=#ec383d
     misc_feature    4749..5849
                     /label="PHD1 (S92F)"
                     /ApEinfo_revcolor=#75c6a9
                     /ApEinfo_fwdcolor=#75c6a9
     misc_feature    5022..5022
                     /label="New Feature"
                     /ApEinfo_revcolor=#ec383d
                     /ApEinfo_fwdcolor=#ec383d
     misc_feature    4278..4733
                     /label="Gal1 prom"
                     /ApEinfo_revcolor=#f58a5e
                     /ApEinfo_fwdcolor=#f58a5e
     misc_feature    4609..4626
                     /label="tetO2"
                     /ApEinfo_revcolor=#85dae9
                     /ApEinfo_fwdcolor=#85dae9
     misc_feature    complement(3366..3771)
                     /label="TEF1 pr"
                     /ApEinfo_revcolor=#85dae9
                     /ApEinfo_fwdcolor=#85dae9
     misc_feature    4630..4647
                     /label="tetO2"
                     /ApEinfo_revcolor=#85dae9
                     /ApEinfo_fwdcolor=#85dae9
     misc_feature    504..1162
                     /label="HIS3"
                     /ApEinfo_revcolor=#f8d3a9
                     /ApEinfo_fwdcolor=#f8d3a9
     misc_feature    complement(2270..3352)
                     /label="LacI"
                     /ApEinfo_revcolor=#ff9ccd
                     /ApEinfo_fwdcolor=#ff9ccd
     misc_feature    3782..4270
                     /label="ura3 buffer"
                     /ApEinfo_revcolor=#85dae9
                     /ApEinfo_fwdcolor=#85dae9
     misc_feature    complement(7074..7933)
                     /label="AmpR"
                     /ApEinfo_revcolor=#f58a5e
                     /ApEinfo_fwdcolor=#f58a5e
ORIGIN
        1 tcgcgcgttt cggtgatgac ggtgaaaacc tctgacacat gcagctcccg gagacggtca
       61 cagcttgtct gtaagcggat gccgggagca gacaagcccg tcagggcgcg tcagcgggtg
      121 ttggcgggtg tcggggctgg cttaactatg cggcatcaga gcagattgta ctgagagtgc
      181 accataaatt cccgttttaa gagcttggtg agcgctagga gtcactgcca ggtatcgttt
      241 gaacacggca ttagtcaggg aagtcataac acagtccttt cccgcaattt tctttttcta
      301 ttactcttgg cctcctctag tacactctat atttttttat gcctcggtaa tgattttcat
      361 tttttttttt cccctagcgg atgactcttt ttttttctta gcgattggca ttatcacata
      421 atgaattata cattatataa agtaatgtga tttcttcgaa gaatatacta aaaaatgagc
      481 aggcaagata aacgaaggca aagatgacag agcagaaagc cctagtaaag cgtattacaa
      541 atgaaaccaa gattcagatt gcgatctctt taaagggtgg tcccctagcg atagagcact
      601 cgatcttccc agaaaaagag gcagaagcag tagcagaaca ggccacacaa tcgcaagtga
      661 ttaacgtcca cacaggtata gggtttctgg accatatgat acatgctctg gccaagcatt
      721 ccggctggtc gctaatcgtt gagtgcattg gtgacttaca catagacgac catcacacca
      781 ctgaagactg cgggattgct ctcggtcaag cttttaaaga ggccctactg gcgcgtggag
      841 taaaaaggtt tggatcagga tttgcgcctt tggatgaggc actttccaga gcggtggtag
      901 atctttcgaa caggccgtac gcagttgtcg aacttggttt gcaaagggag aaagtaggag
      961 atctctcttg cgagatgatc ccgcattttc ttgaaagctt tgcagaggct agcagaatta
     1021 ccctccacgt tgattgtctg cgaggcaaga atgatcatca ccgtagtgag agtgcgttca
     1081 aggctcttgc ggttgccata agagaagcca cctcgcccaa tggtaccaac gatgttccct
     1141 ccaccaaagg tgttcttatg tagtgacacc gattatttaa agctgcagca tacgatatat
     1201 atacatgtgt atatatgtat acctatgaat gtcagtaagt atgtatacga acagtatgat
     1261 actgaagatg acaaggtaat gcatcattct atacgtgtca ttctgaacga ggcgcgcttt
     1321 ccttttttct ttttgctttt tctttttttt tctcttgaac tcgacggatc tatgcggtgt
     1381 gaaataccgc acagatgcgt aaggagaaaa taccgcatca ggaaattgta aacgttaata
     1441 ttttgttaaa attcgcgtta aatttttgtt aaatcagctc attttttaac caataggccg
     1501 aaatcggcaa aatcccttat aaatcaaaag aatagaccga gatagggtnn nnnnnnnnnn
     1561 nnnnnnnnnn nnnnnnnnnn nnnnnaaaga acgtggactc caacgtcaaa ggnnnnnnnn
     1621 nnnnnnnnnn nnnnnnnnnn nnnnnnnnnn nnnnnnnnnn ntnnnnnnnn nnnnnnnnnn
     1681 nnnnnnnnnn nnnnnnnnnn nnnnnnnnnn nnnnnnnnnn nnnnnnnnnn nnnnnnnnnn
     1741 nnnnnnnnnn nnngnnnnnn nnnnnnnnnn nnnnnnnnnn nnnnnnnnnn nnnnnnnnnn
     1801 nnnnnnnnnn nnnnnnnnnn nnnnnnnnnn nnnnnnnnnn nnnnnnnnnn nnnnnnnnnn
     1861 nnnnnnnnnn nnnnnnnncg cgccattcgc cattcaggct gcgcaactgt tgggaagggc
     1921 gatcggtgcg ggcctcttcg ctattacgcc agctgaattg gagcgacctc atgctatacc
     1981 tgagaaagca acctgaccta caggaaagag ttactcaaga ataagaattt tcgttttaaa
     2041 acctaagagt cactttaaaa tttgtataca cttatttttt ttataactta tttaataata
     2101 aaaatcataa atcataagaa attcgcttat ttagaagtgt caacaacgta tctaccaacg
     2161 atttgaccct tttccatctt ttcgtaaatt tctggcaagg tagacaagcc gacaaccttg
     2221 attggagact tgaccaaacc tctggcgaag aattgttaat taagagctct cactgcccac
     2281 tttccagtct ggaaacctgt cttgctagct gcatgagtga atcagccaat gcccggggag
     2341 aggcagtttg tgtattgggt gccagggtgg tttttctctt caccagtgag actggcaaca
     2401 gctgattgcc cttcaccgcc tggccctgag agagttgcag caagcggtcc acgctggttt
     2461 gccccagcag gcgaaaatcc tgtttgatgg tggttaacgg cgggatataa catgagctgt
     2521 cttcggtatc gtcgtatccc actaccgaga tatctgcacc aactctcagc ccagactcag
     2581 taatggctct cattgcaccc agtgccatct gatcattggc aaccagcatt gcagtgggaa
     2641 caatgccctc attcagcatt tgcatggttt gttgaaaccc agacatggca ctccagtccc
     2701 cttctctttc agctattggc tgaatttgat tcctagtgag atatttatgc cagccggcca
     2761 gtctcagcct tgctgagaca gaactgagtg ggcccgcaag cagtgcaatt tgctggtgtc
     2821 ccaatgcaac cagatgctcc acacccagtc ttgtaccatc ttcatgggag aaaataatac
     2881 tgttgatggg tgtctggtca gagacatcaa gaaagagtgc tggaacatta gtgcaggcag
     2941 cttccacagc aatggcatcc tggtcatcca gtggatagtt aatgatcagc ccactgactc
     3001 tttgtgccag aagattgtgc acagcagctt tacaggcttc aactccactt ctttctacca
     3061 ttgacaccac cacagaggct cccagttgat cagctctaga tttaatggct gccacaattt
     3121 gagatggtgc atgcagggcc agactggagg tggcaactcc aatcagcaag ctctgtttgc
     3181 ctgccagttg ttgtgccact ctgttgggaa tgtaattcag ctctgccatg gctgcttcca
     3241 ctttttccct ggttttggca gaaacatggc tggcctggtt caccactctg gaaacagtct
     3301 gataagagac accggcatac tctgcgacat catacaatgt tactggtttc attttaataa
     3361 ctagtaaaac ttagattaga ttgctatgct ttctttctaa tgagcaagaa gtaaaaaaag
     3421 ttgtaataga acaagaaaaa tgaaactgaa acttgagaaa ttgaagaccg tttattaact
     3481 taaatatcaa tgggaggtca tcgaaagaga aaaaaatcaa aaaaaaaatt ttcaagaaaa
     3541 agaaacgtga taaaaatttt tattgccttt ttcgacgaag aaaaagaaac gaggcggtct
     3601 cttttttctt ttccaaacct ttagtacggg taattaacga caccctagag gaagaaagag
     3661 gggaaattta gtatgctgtg cttgggtgtt ttgaagtggt acggcgatgc gcggagtccg
     3721 agaaaatctg gaagagtaaa aaaggagtag aaacattttg aagctatggt gtggcggccg
     3781 catcttgact gatttttcca tggagggcac agttaagccg ctaaaggcat tatccgccaa
     3841 gtacaatttt ttactcttcg aagacagaaa atttgctgac attggtaata cagtcaaatt
     3901 gcagtactct gcgggtgtat acagaatagc agaatgggca gacattacga atgcacacgg
     3961 tgtggtgggc ccaggtattg ttagcggttt gaagcaggcg gcagaagaag taacaaagga
     4021 acctagaggc cttttgatgt tagcagaatt gtcatgcaag ggctccctat ctactggaga
     4081 atatactaag ggtactgttg acattgcgaa gagcgacaaa gattttgtta tcggctttat
     4141 tgctcaaaga gacatgggtg gaagagatga aggttacgat tggttgatta tgacacccgg
     4201 tgtgggttta gatgacaagg gagacgcatt gggtcaacag tatagaaccg tggatgatgt
     4261 ggtctctaca ggaattcgaa gtacggatta gaagccgccg agcgggtgac agccctccga
     4321 aggaagactc tcctccgtgc gtcctcgtct tcaccggtcg cgttcctgaa acgcagatgt
     4381 gcctcgcgcc gcactgctcc gaacaataaa gattctacaa tactagcttt tatggttatg
     4441 aagaggaaaa attggcagta acctggcccc acaaaccttc aaatgaacga atcaaattaa
     4501 caaccatagg atgataatgc gattagtttt ttagccttat ttctggggta ctgcagcagc
     4561 gaagcgatga tttttgatct attaacagat atataaatgc aaaaactgtc cctatcagtg
     4621 atagagatct ccctatcagt gatagagata ttacttctta ttcaaatgta ataaaagtat
     4681 caacaaaaaa ttgttaatat acctctatac tttaacgtca aggagaaaaa accccggatc
     4741 ctattaaaAT GTACCATGTT CCTGAAATGA GGCTACATTA CCCCCTGGTG AACACTCAAT
     4801 CTAACGCCGC AATAACACCC ACCAGAAGTT ACGACAATAC CCTTCCTTCG TTTAACGAGC
     4861 TATCACACCA GAGTACAATC AATCTTCCAT TCGTCCAACG CGAAACTCCA AACGCATATG
     4921 CTAATGTTGC CCAATTAGCT ACGTCGCCAA CTCAGGCTAA ATCAGGGTAT TATTGTCGCT
     4981 ATTATGCTGT GCCTTTTCCC ACATATCCAC AACAACCACA ATTTCCATAT CAACAAGCTG
     5041 TACTTCCTTA TGCCACCATT CCCAACAGCA ATTTCCAACC ATCTTCTTTC CCTGTGATGG
     5101 CAGTGATGCC TCCAGAGGTT CAATTTGATG GATCATTCTT GAACACCTTA CATCCTCACA
     5161 CAGAGTTGCC TCCAATCATT CAAAACACTA ATGATACTAG CGTCGCACGT CCAAATAACC
     5221 TTAAATCAAT AGCAGCAGCG TCACCAACAG TGACAGCAAC AACAAGAACA CCTGGCGTCA
     5281 GTTCAACGTC AGTTCTCAAA CCACGCGTTA TAACTACGAT GTGGGAAGAT GAGAATACTA
     5341 TCTGCTACCA AGTAGAGGCG AACGGTATAT CAGTCGTGCG TAGGGCTGAC AACAACATGA
     5401 TTAACGGCAC CAAGTTGTTG AATGTCACGA AGATGACAAG GGGGAGAAGG GATGGAATAT
     5461 TAAGATCCGA GAAGGTTAGG GAAGTCGTGA AGATTGGCTC CATGCACCTC AAGGGTGTTT
     5521 GGATTCCTTT CGAAAGGGCT TATATCCTGG CTCAACGTGA ACAGATTCTA GATCATCTGT
     5581 ACCCGCTCTT CGTCAAAGAT ATAGAATCCA TTGTTGATGC CAGAAAGCCC AGCAACAAGG
     5641 CATCTTTGAC CCCCAAATCT AGCCCTGCCC CCATCAAGCA AGAACCATCT GATAATAAAC
     5701 ACGAAATTGC TACTGAAATT AAGCCGAAGA GTATTGATGC TTTATCGAAT GGAGCATCTA
     5761 CTCAGGGTGC TGGCGAACTG CCCCACTTAA AAATCAACCA TATCGATACT GAGGCCCAAA
     5821 CAAGTAGAGC AAAAAATGAA TTATCATAAc tcgagtaagc ttggtaccgc ggctagctaa
     5881 gatccgctct aaccgaaaag gaaggagtta gacaacctga agtctaggtc cctatttatt
     5941 tttttatagt tatgttagta ttaagaacgt tatttatatt tcaaattttt cttttttttc
     6001 tgtacagacg cgtgtacgca tgtaacatta tactgaaaac cttgcttgag aaggttttgg
     6061 gacgctcgaa gatccagctg cattaatgaa tcggccaacg cgcggggaga ggcggtttgc
     6121 gtattgggcg ctcttccgct tcctcgctca ctgactcgct gcgctcggtc gttcggctgc
     6181 ggcgagcggt atcagctcac tcaaaggcgg taatacggtt atccacagaa tcaggggata
     6241 acgcaggaaa gaacatgtga gcaaaaggcc agcaaaaggc caggaaccgt aaaaaggccg
     6301 cgttgctggc gtttttccat aggctccgcc cccctgacga gcatcacaaa aatcgacgct
     6361 caagtcagag gtggcgaaac ccgacaggac tataaagata ccaggcgttt ccccctggaa
     6421 gctccctcgt gcgctctcct gttccgaccc tgccgcttac cggatacctg tccgcctttc
     6481 tcccttcggg aagcgtggcg ctttctcata gctcacgctg taggtatctc agttcggtgt
     6541 aggtcgttcg ctccaagctg ggctgtgtgc acgaaccccc cgttcagccc gaccgctgcg
     6601 ccttatccgg taactatcgt cttgagtcca acccggtaag acacgactta tcgccactgg
     6661 cagcagccac tggtaacagg attagcagag cgaggtatgt aggcggtgct acagagttct
     6721 tgaagtggtg gcctaactac ggctacacta gaaggacagt atttggtatc tgcgctctgc
     6781 tgaagccagt taccttcgga aaaagagttg gtagctcttg atccggcaaa caaaccaccg
     6841 ctggtagcgg tggttttttt gtttgcaagc agcagattac gcgcagaaaa aaaggatctc
     6901 aagaagatcc tttgatcttt tctacggggt ctgacgctca gtggaacgaa aactcacgtt
     6961 aagggatttt ggtcatgaga ttatcaaaaa ggatcttcac ctagatcctt ttaaattaaa
     7021 aatgaagttt taaatcaatc taaagtatat atgagtaaac ttggtctgac agttaccaat
     7081 gcttaatcag tgaggcacct atctcagcga tctgtctatt tcgttcatcc atagttgcct
     7141 gactccccgt cgtgtagata actacgatac gggagggctt accatctggc cccagtgctg
     7201 caatgatacc gcgagaccca cgctcaccgg ctccagattt atcagcaata aaccagccag
     7261 ccggaagggc cgagcgcaga agtggtcctg caactttatc cgcctccatc cagtctatta
     7321 attgttgccg ggaagctaga gtaagtagtt cgccagttaa tagtttgcgc aacgttgttg
     7381 ccattgctac aggcatcgtg gtgtcacgct cgtcgtttgg tatggcttca ttcagctccg
     7441 gttcccaacg atcaaggcga gttacatgat cccccatgtt gtgcaaaaaa gcggttagct
     7501 ccttcggtcc tccgatcgtt gtcagaagta agttggccgc agtgttatca ctcatggtta
     7561 tggcagcact gcataattct cttactgtca tgccatccgt aagatgcttt tctgtgactg
     7621 gtgagtactc aaccaagtca ttctgagaat agtgtatgcg gcgaccgagt tgctcttgcc
     7681 cggcgtcaat acgggataat accgcgccac atagcagaac tttaaaagtg ctcatcattg
     7741 gaaaacgttc ttcggggcga aaactctcaa ggatcttacc gctgttgaga tccagttcga
     7801 tgtaacccac tcgtgcaccc aactgatctt cagcatcttt tactttcacc agcgtttctg
     7861 ggtgagcaaa aacaggaagg caaaatgccg caaaaaaggg aataagggcg acacggaaat
     7921 gttgaatact catactcttc ctttttcaat attattgaag catttatcag ggttattgtc
     7981 tcatgagcgg atacatattt gaatgtattt agaaaaataa acaaataggg gttccgcgca
     8041 catttccccg aaaagtgcca cctgacgtct aagaaaccat tattatcatg acattaacct
     8101 ataaaaatag gcgtatcacg aggccctttc gtc
//
