# Supplementary material for: Synthetic gene regulation for independent external induction of the Saccharomyces cerevisiae pseudohyphal growth phenotype
Source: Commun Biol. 2018 Jan 22;1:7. doi: 10.1038/s42003-017-0008-0 (PMC6123699; doi:10.1038/s42003-017-0008-0)
Supplement: Supplementary file 6 — Supplementary Data 1 [file 42003_2017_8_MOESM6_ESM.zip › Plasmid maps/Plasmid maps/pgpy003.txt]

LOCUS       pGPY003                10024 bp ds-DNA     circular     27-NOV-2017
DEFINITION  .
FEATURES             Location/Qualifiers
     misc_feature    4374..4862
                     /label="ura3 buffer"
                     /ApEinfo_revcolor=#85dae9
                     /ApEinfo_fwdcolor=#85dae9
     misc_feature    complement(3321..3943)
                     /label="tetR"
                     /ApEinfo_revcolor=#85dae9
                     /ApEinfo_fwdcolor=#85dae9
     misc_feature    complement(663..1768)
                     /label="leu2"
                     /ApEinfo_revcolor=#84b0dc
                     /ApEinfo_fwdcolor=#84b0dc
     misc_feature    5222..5239
                     /label="tetO2"
                     /ApEinfo_revcolor=#85dae9
                     /ApEinfo_fwdcolor=#85dae9
     misc_feature    4870..5325
                     /label="Gal1 prom"
                     /ApEinfo_revcolor=#f58a5e
                     /ApEinfo_fwdcolor=#f58a5e
     misc_feature    complement(8964..9823)
                     /label="AmpR"
                     /ApEinfo_revcolor=#85dae9
                     /ApEinfo_fwdcolor=#85dae9
     misc_feature    5341..7740
                     /label="FLO8"
                     /ApEinfo_revcolor=#85dae9
                     /ApEinfo_fwdcolor=#85dae9
     misc_feature    complement(3958..4363)
                     /label="TEF1 pr"
                     /ApEinfo_revcolor=#85dae9
                     /ApEinfo_fwdcolor=#85dae9
     misc_feature    5764..5766
                     /label="New Feature"
                     /ApEinfo_revcolor=#85dae9
                     /ApEinfo_fwdcolor=#85dae9
     misc_feature    5201..5218
                     /label="tetO2"
                     /ApEinfo_revcolor=#85dae9
                     /ApEinfo_fwdcolor=#85dae9
ORIGIN
        1 tcgcgcgttt cggtgatgac ggtgaaaacc tctgacacat gcagctcccg gagacggtca
       61 cagcttgtct gtaagcggat gccgggagca gacaagcccg tcagggcgcg tcagcgggtg
      121 ttggcgggtg tcggggctgg cttaactatg cggcatcaga gcagattgta ctgagagtgc
      181 accatatcga ctacgtcgta aggccgtttc tgacagagta aaattcttga gggaactttc
      241 accattatgg gaaatgcttc aagaaggtat tgacttaaac tccatcaaat ggtcaggtca
      301 ttgagtgttt tttatttgtt gtattttttt ttttttagag aaaatcctcc aatatcaaat
      361 taggaatcgt agtttcatga ttttctgtta cacctaactt tttgtgtggt gccctcctcc
      421 ttgtcaatat taatgttaaa gtgcaattct ttttccttat cacgttgagc cattagtatc
      481 aatttgctta cctgtattcc tttactatcc tcctttttct ccttcttgat aaatgtatgt
      541 agattgcgta tatagtttcg tctaccctat gaacatattc cattttgtaa tttcgtgtcg
      601 tttctattat gaatttcatt tataaagttt atgtacaaat atcataaaaa aagagaatct
      661 ttttaagcaa ggattttctt aacttcttcg gcgacagcat caccgacttc ggtggtactg
      721 ttggaaccac ctaaatcacc agttctgata cctgcatcca aaaccttttt aactgcatct
      781 tcaatggcct taccttcttc aggcaagttc aatgacaatt tcaacatcat tgcagcagac
      841 aagatagtgg cgatagggtc aaccttattc tttggcaaat ctggagcaga accgtggcat
      901 ggttcgtaca aaccaaatgc ggtgttcttg tctggcaaag aggccaagga cgcagatggc
      961 aacaaaccca aggaacctgg gataacggag gcttcatcgg agatgatatc accaaacatg
     1021 ttgctggtga ttataatacc atttaggtgg gttgggttct taactaggat catggcggca
     1081 gaatcaatca attgatgttg aaccttcaat gtagggaatt cgttcttgat ggtttcctcc
     1141 acagtttttc tccataatct tgaagaggcc aaaagattag ctttatccaa ggaccaaata
     1201 ggcaatggtg gctcatgttg tagggccatg aaagcggcca ttcttgtgat tctttgcact
     1261 tctggaacgg tgtattgttc actatcccaa gcgacaccat caccatcgtc ttcctttctc
     1321 ttaccaaagt aaatacctcc cactaattct ctgacaacaa cgaagtcagt acctttagca
     1381 aattgtggct tgattggaga taagtctaaa agagagtcgg atgcaaagtt acatggtctt
     1441 aagttggcgt acaattgaag ttctttacgg atttttagta aaccttgttc aggtctaaca
     1501 ctaccggtac cccatttagg accagccaca gcacctaaca aaacggcatc aaccttcttg
     1561 gaggcttcca gcgcctcatc tggaagtggg acacctgtag catcgatagc agcaccacca
     1621 attaaatgat tttcgaaatc gaacttgaca ttggaacgaa catcagaaat agctttaaga
     1681 accttaatgg cttcggctgt gatttcttga ccaacgtggt cacctggcaa aacgacgatc
     1741 ttcttagggg cagacatagg ggcagacatt agaatggtat atccttgaaa tatatatata
     1801 tattgctgaa atgtaaaagg taagaaaagt tagaaagtaa gacgattgct aaccacctat
     1861 tggaaaaaac aataggtcct taaataatat tgtcaacttc aagtattgtg atgcaagcat
     1921 ttagtcatga acgcttctct attctatatg aaaagccggt tccggcctct cacctttcct
     1981 ttttctccca atttttcagt tgaaaaaggt atatgcgtca ggcgacctct gaaattaaca
     2041 aaaaatttcc agtcatcgaa tttgattctg tgcgatagcg cccctgtgtg ttctcgttat
     2101 gttgaggaaa aaaataatgg ttgctaagag attcgaactc ttgcatctta cgatacctga
     2161 gtattcccac agttaactgc ggtcaagata tttcttgaat caggcgcctt agaccgctcg
     2221 gccaaacaac caattacttg ttgagaaata gagtataatt atcctataaa tataacgttt
     2281 ttgaacacac atgaacaagg aagtacagga caattgattt tgaagagaat gtggattttg
     2341 atgtaattgt tgggattcca tttttaataa ggcaataata ttaggtatgt ggatatacta
     2401 gaagttctcc tcgaccgtcg atatgcggtg tgaaataccg cacagatgcg taaggagaaa
     2461 ataccgcatc aggaaattgt aaacgttaat attttgttaa aattcgcgtt aaatttttgt
     2521 taaatcagct cattttttaa ccaataggcc gaaatcggca aaatccctta taaatcaaaa
     2581 gaatagaccg agatagggtn nnnnnnnnnn nnnnnnnnnn nnnnnnnnnn nnnnnnaaag
     2641 aacgtggact ccaacgtcaa aggnnnnnnn nnnnnnnnnn nnnnnnnnnn nnnnnnnnnn
     2701 nnnnnnnnnn nntnnnnnnn nnnnnnnnnn nnnnnnnnnn nnnnnnnnnn nnnnnnnnnn
     2761 nnnnnnnnnn nnnnnnnnnn nnnnnnnnnn nnnnnnnnnn nnnngnnnnn nnnnnnnnnn
     2821 nnnnnnnnnn nnnnnnnnnn nnnnnnnnnn nnnnnnnnnn nnnnnnnnnn nnnnnnnnnn
     2881 nnnnnnnnnn nnnnnnnnnn nnnnnnnnnn nnnnnnnnnn nnnnnnnnnc gcgccattcg
     2941 ccattcaggc tgcgcaactg ttgggaaggg cgatcggtgc gggcctcttc gctattacgc
     3001 cagctgaatt ggagcgacct catgctatac ctgagaaagc aacctgacct acaggaaaga
     3061 gttactcaag aataagaatt ttcgttttaa aacctaagag tcactttaaa atttgtatac
     3121 acttattttt tttataactt atttaataat aaaaatcata aatcataaga aattcgctta
     3181 tttagaagtg tcaacaacgt atctaccaac gatttgaccc ttttccatct tttcgtaaat
     3241 ttctggcaag gtagacaagc cgacaacctt gattggagac ttgaccaaac ctctggcgaa
     3301 gaattgttaa ttaagagctc ttaagaccca ctttcacatt taagttgttt ttctaatccg
     3361 catatgatca attcaaggcc gaataagaag gctggctctg caccttggtg atcaaataat
     3421 tcgatagctt gtcgtaataa tggcggcata ctatcagtag taggtgtttc cctttcttct
     3481 ttagcgactt gatgctcttg atcttccaat acgcaaccta aagtaaaatg ccccacagcg
     3541 ctgagtgcat ataatgcatt ctctagtgaa aaaccttgtt ggcataaaaa ggctaattga
     3601 ttttcgagag tttcatactg tttttctgta ggccgtgtac ctaaatgtac ttttgctcca
     3661 tcgcgatgac ttagtaaagc acatctaaaa cttttagcgt tattacgtaa aaaatcttgc
     3721 cagctttccc cttctaaagg gcaaaagtga gtatggtgcc tatctaacat ctcaatggct
     3781 aaggcgtcga gcaaagcccg cttatttttt acatgccaat acaatgtagg ctgctctaca
     3841 cctagcttct gggcgagttt acgggttgtt aaaccttcga ttccgacctc attaagcagc
     3901 tctaatgcgc tgttaatcac tttactttta tctaatctag acattttaat aactagtaaa
     3961 acttagatta gattgctatg ctttctttct aatgagcaag aagtaaaaaa agttgtaata
     4021 gaacaagaaa aatgaaactg aaacttgaga aattgaagac cgtttattaa cttaaatatc
     4081 aatgggaggt catcgaaaga gaaaaaaatc aaaaaaaaaa ttttcaagaa aaagaaacgt
     4141 gataaaaatt tttattgcct ttttcgacga agaaaaagaa acgaggcggt ctcttttttc
     4201 ttttccaaac ctttagtacg ggtaattaac gacaccctag aggaagaaag aggggaaatt
     4261 tagtatgctg tgcttgggtg ttttgaagtg gtacggcgat gcgcggagtc cgagaaaatc
     4321 tggaagagta aaaaaggagt agaaacattt tgaagctatg gtgtggcggc cgcatcttga
     4381 ctgatttttc catggagggc acagttaagc cgctaaaggc attatccgcc aagtacaatt
     4441 ttttactctt cgaagacaga aaatttgctg acattggtaa tacagtcaaa ttgcagtact
     4501 ctgcgggtgt atacagaata gcagaatggg cagacattac gaatgcacac ggtgtggtgg
     4561 gcccaggtat tgttagcggt ttgaagcagg cggcagaaga agtaacaaag gaacctagag
     4621 gccttttgat gttagcagaa ttgtcatgca agggctccct atctactgga gaatatacta
     4681 agggtactgt tgacattgcg aagagcgaca aagattttgt tatcggcttt attgctcaaa
     4741 gagacatggg tggaagagat gaaggttacg attggttgat tatgacaccc ggtgtgggtt
     4801 tagatgacaa gggagacgca ttgggtcaac agtatagaac cgtggatgat gtggtctcta
     4861 caggaattcg aagtacggat tagaagccgc cgagcgggtg acagccctcc gaaggaagac
     4921 tctcctccgt gcgtcctcgt cttcaccggt cgcgttcctg aaacgcagat gtgcctcgcg
     4981 ccgcactgct ccgaacaata aagattctac aatactagct tttatggtta tgaagaggaa
     5041 aaattggcag taacctggcc ccacaaacct tcaaatgaac gaatcaaatt aacaaccata
     5101 ggatgataat gcgattagtt ttttagcctt atttctgggg tactgcagca gcgaagcgat
     5161 gatttttgat ctattaacag atatataaat gcaaaaactg tccctatcag tgatagagat
     5221 ctccctatca gtgatagaga tattacttct tattcaaatg taataaaagt atcaacaaaa
     5281 aattgttaat atacctctat actttaacgt caaggagaaa aaaccccgga tcctattaaa
     5341 ATGAGTTATA AAGTGAATAG TTCGTATCCA GATTCAATTC CTCCCACGGA ACAACCGTAC
     5401 ATGGCAAGCC AGTATAAACA AGATTTGCAG AGTAATATTG CAATGGCAAC GAATAGTGAA
     5461 CAGCAGCGAC AACAACAGCA GCAGCAGCAA CAGCAGCAAC AGCAGTGGAT AAATCAACCT
     5521 ACGGCGGAAA ATTCGGATTT GAAGGAAAAA ATGAACTGCA AGAATACGCT CAATGAGTAC
     5581 ATATTTGACT TTCTTACGAA GTCGTCTTTG AAAAACACTG CAGCAGCCTT TGCTCAAGAT
     5641 GCGCACCTAG ATAGAGACAA AGGCCAAAAC CCAGTCGACG GACCCAAATC TAAAGAAAAC
     5701 AATGGTAACC AGAATACGTT CTCGAAGGTA GTAGATACAC CTCAAGGCTT TTTGTATGAA
     5761 TGGTGGCAAA TATTCTGGGA CATCTTTAAT ACCAGTTCTT CCAGAGGTGG CTCAGAGTTC
     5821 GCTCAGCAAT ATTATCAACT AGTTCTTCAA GAACAAAGGC AGGAACAAAT ATATAGAAGC
     5881 TTGGCTGTTC ATGCGGCAAG GCTACAACAC GATGCAGAAC GAAGAGGGGA ATATAGTAAC
     5941 GAGGACATAG ACCCCATGCA CTTGGCTGCT ATGATGCTAG GAAATCCTAT GGCACCTGCG
     6001 GTTCAAATGC GCAATGTTAA TATGAACCCT ATACCAATTC CTATGGTTGG TAACCCTATC
     6061 GTTAATAATT TTTCCATTCC ACCATACAAT AATGCAAACC CCACGACTGG TGCAACTGCT
     6121 GTTGCTCCCA CAGCGCCGCC TTCCGGCGAT TTTACAAATG TAGGGCCAAC CCAGAATCGG
     6181 AGTCAAAACG TTACTGGCTG GCCAGTCTAT AATTATCCAA TGCAACCCAC TACGGAAAAT
     6241 CCAGTGGGAA ACCCGTGTAA CAATAATACC ACAAATAATA CAACTAATAA CAAATCTCCA
     6301 GTGAACCAAC CTAAAAGTTT AAAAACTATG CATTCAACAG ATAAACCAAA TAATGTCCCG
     6361 ACGTCAAAAT CTACAAGAAG TAGATCTGCA ACCTCAAAAG CGAAGGGTAA AGTTAAAGCC
     6421 GGTCTAGTGG CTAAGAGACG AAGAAAAAAT AATACCGCTA CAGTTTCCGC GGGATCGACG
     6481 AACGCTTGTT CGCCAAATAT TACCACACCA GGCTCAACAA CAAGTGAACC CGCTATGGTA
     6541 GGTTCAAGAG TAAATAAGAC TCCAAGATCA GATATTGCTA CTAACTTCCG CAATCAAGCA
     6601 ATAATATTTG GCGAGGAAGA TATTTATTCT AATTCCAAAT CTAGCCCATC GTTGGATGGA
     6661 GCATCACCTT CCGCTTTAGC TTCTAAACAG CCCACAAAGG TAAGGAAAAA TACAAAAAAG
     6721 GCATCCACCT CAGCTTTTCC AGTAGAGTCT ACGAATAAAC TCGGTGGCAA CAGCGTGGTG
     6781 ACAGGTAAAA AGCGCAGTCC CCCTAACACT AGAGTGTCGA GGAGGAAATC CACTCCTTCT
     6841 GTTATTCTGA ATGCTGATGC CACTAAGGAT GAGAATAATA TGTTAAGAAC ATTCTCGAAT
     6901 ACTATTGCTC CGAATATTCA TTCCGCTCCG CCCACTAAAA CTGCGAATTC TCTCCCTTTT
     6961 CCAGGTATAA ATTTGGGAAG TTTCAACAAG CCGGCTGTAT CCAGTCCATT ATCTTCAGTG
     7021 ACAGAGAGTT GCTTCGATCC AGAAAGTGGC AAGATTGCCG GAAAGAATGG ACCCAAGCGA
     7081 GCAGTAAACT CAAAAGTTTC GGCATCATCC CCATTAAGCA TAGCAACACC TCGGTCTGGT
     7141 GACGCTCAGA AGCAAAGAAG TTCTAAGGTA CCAGGAAACG TGGTTATAAA GCCGCCACAT
     7201 GGGTTTTCAA CCACCAATTT GAATATTACT TTAAAGAACT CTAAAATAAT CACTTCACAG
     7261 AATAATACAG TATCCCAAGA ATTGCCGAAT GGGGGAAACA TACTGGAGGC GCAAGTAGGC
     7321 AATGATTCAA GAAGTAGTAA AGGCAATCGT AACACATTAT CTACTCCAGA GGAAAAAAAG
     7381 CCGAGTAGTA ATAATCAAGG ATATGATTTT GACGCCCTCA AAAATTCAAG TTCTTTGTTG
     7441 TTTCCTAATC AAGCTTATGC TTCTAACAAT AGAACACCAA ACGAGAATTC AAATGTTGCT
     7501 GATGAAACCT CTGCATCTAC AAATAGTGGC GATAATGATA ACACATTAAT TCAGCCCTCA
     7561 TCCAATGTGG GTACAACTTT GGGTCCTCAG CAAACCAGTA CTAATGAAAA TCAGAATGTA
     7621 CACTCTCAGA ACTTGAAGTT TGGGAATATT GGTATGGTTG AAGACCAAGG ACCGGATTAC
     7681 GATCTCAATT TACTGGATAC AAATGAAAAT GATTTCAATT TTATTAATTG GGAAGGCTGA
     7741 ctcgagtaag cttggtaccg cggctagcta agatccgctc taaccgaaaa ggaaggagtt
     7801 agacaacctg aagtctaggt ccctatttat ttttttatag ttatgttagt attaagaacg
     7861 ttatttatat ttcaaatttt tctttttttt ctgtacagac gcgtgtacgc atgtaacatt
     7921 atactgaaaa ccttgcttga gaaggttttg ggacgctcga agatccagct gcattaatga
     7981 atcggccaac gcgcggggag aggcggtttg cgtattgggc gctcttccgc ttcctcgctc
     8041 actgactcgc tgcgctcggt cgttcggctg cggcgagcgg tatcagctca ctcaaaggcg
     8101 gtaatacggt tatccacaga atcaggggat aacgcaggaa agaacatgtg agcaaaaggc
     8161 cagcaaaagg ccaggaaccg taaaaaggcc gcgttgctgg cgtttttcca taggctccgc
     8221 ccccctgacg agcatcacaa aaatcgacgc tcaagtcaga ggtggcgaaa cccgacagga
     8281 ctataaagat accaggcgtt tccccctgga agctccctcg tgcgctctcc tgttccgacc
     8341 ctgccgctta ccggatacct gtccgccttt ctcccttcgg gaagcgtggc gctttctcat
     8401 agctcacgct gtaggtatct cagttcggtg taggtcgttc gctccaagct gggctgtgtg
     8461 cacgaacccc ccgttcagcc cgaccgctgc gccttatccg gtaactatcg tcttgagtcc
     8521 aacccggtaa gacacgactt atcgccactg gcagcagcca ctggtaacag gattagcaga
     8581 gcgaggtatg taggcggtgc tacagagttc ttgaagtggt ggcctaacta cggctacact
     8641 agaaggacag tatttggtat ctgcgctctg ctgaagccag ttaccttcgg aaaaagagtt
     8701 ggtagctctt gatccggcaa acaaaccacc gctggtagcg gtggtttttt tgtttgcaag
     8761 cagcagatta cgcgcagaaa aaaaggatct caagaagatc ctttgatctt ttctacgggg
     8821 tctgacgctc agtggaacga aaactcacgt taagggattt tggtcatgag attatcaaaa
     8881 aggatcttca cctagatcct tttaaattaa aaatgaagtt ttaaatcaat ctaaagtata
     8941 tatgagtaaa cttggtctga cagttaccaa tgcttaatca gtgaggcacc tatctcagcg
     9001 atctgtctat ttcgttcatc catagttgcc tgactccccg tcgtgtagat aactacgata
     9061 cgggagggct taccatctgg ccccagtgct gcaatgatac cgcgagaccc acgctcaccg
     9121 gctccagatt tatcagcaat aaaccagcca gccggaaggg ccgagcgcag aagtggtcct
     9181 gcaactttat ccgcctccat ccagtctatt aattgttgcc gggaagctag agtaagtagt
     9241 tcgccagtta atagtttgcg caacgttgtt gccattgcta caggcatcgt ggtgtcacgc
     9301 tcgtcgtttg gtatggcttc attcagctcc ggttcccaac gatcaaggcg agttacatga
     9361 tcccccatgt tgtgcaaaaa agcggttagc tccttcggtc ctccgatcgt tgtcagaagt
     9421 aagttggccg cagtgttatc actcatggtt atggcagcac tgcataattc tcttactgtc
     9481 atgccatccg taagatgctt ttctgtgact ggtgagtact caaccaagtc attctgagaa
     9541 tagtgtatgc ggcgaccgag ttgctcttgc ccggcgtcaa tacgggataa taccgcgcca
     9601 catagcagaa ctttaaaagt gctcatcatt ggaaaacgtt cttcggggcg aaaactctca
     9661 aggatcttac cgctgttgag atccagttcg atgtaaccca ctcgtgcacc caactgatct
     9721 tcagcatctt ttactttcac cagcgtttct gggtgagcaa aaacaggaag gcaaaatgcc
     9781 gcaaaaaagg gaataagggc gacacggaaa tgttgaatac tcatactctt cctttttcaa
     9841 tattattgaa gcatttatca gggttattgt ctcatgagcg gatacatatt tgaatgtatt
     9901 tagaaaaata aacaaatagg ggttccgcgc acatttcccc gaaaagtgcc acctgacgtc
     9961 taagaaacca ttattatcat gacattaacc tataaaaata ggcgtatcac gaggcccttt
    10021 cgtc
//
