# Supplementary material for: Synthetic gene regulation for independent external induction of the Saccharomyces cerevisiae pseudohyphal growth phenotype
Source: Commun Biol. 2018 Jan 22;1:7. doi: 10.1038/s42003-017-0008-0 (PMC6123699; doi:10.1038/s42003-017-0008-0)
Supplement: Supplementary file 6 — Supplementary Data 1 [file 42003_2017_8_MOESM6_ESM.zip › Plasmid maps/Plasmid maps/pgpy006.txt]

LOCUS       pGPY006                 9502 bp ds-DNA     circular     27-NOV-2017
DEFINITION  .
FEATURES             Location/Qualifiers
     misc_feature    complement(2270..4669)
                     /label="FLO8"
                     /ApEinfo_revcolor=#85dae9
                     /ApEinfo_fwdcolor=#85dae9
     misc_feature    5151..5639
                     /label="ura3 buffer"
                     /ApEinfo_revcolor=#85dae9
                     /ApEinfo_fwdcolor=#85dae9
     misc_feature    5999..6016
                     /label="tetO2"
                     /ApEinfo_revcolor=#85dae9
                     /ApEinfo_fwdcolor=#85dae9
     misc_feature    complement(4685..5140)
                     /label="Gal1 prom"
                     /ApEinfo_revcolor=#f58a5e
                     /ApEinfo_fwdcolor=#f58a5e
     misc_feature    complement(4771..4788)
                     /label="tetO2"
                     /ApEinfo_revcolor=#85dae9
                     /ApEinfo_fwdcolor=#85dae9
     misc_feature    6391..6391
                     /label="New Feature"
                     /ApEinfo_revcolor=#ec383d
                     /ApEinfo_fwdcolor=#ec383d
     misc_feature    5647..6102
                     /label="Gal1 prom"
                     /ApEinfo_revcolor=#f58a5e
                     /ApEinfo_fwdcolor=#f58a5e
     misc_feature    6118..7218
                     /label="PHD1(S92F)"
                     /ApEinfo_revcolor=#d59687
                     /ApEinfo_fwdcolor=#d59687
     misc_feature    6393..6393
                     /label="New Feature"
                     /ApEinfo_revcolor=#ec383d
                     /ApEinfo_fwdcolor=#ec383d
     misc_feature    504..1162
                     /label="HIS3"
                     /ApEinfo_revcolor=#c7b0e3
                     /ApEinfo_fwdcolor=#c7b0e3
     misc_feature    complement(8443..9302)
                     /label="AmpR"
                     /ApEinfo_revcolor=#b4abac
                     /ApEinfo_fwdcolor=#b4abac
     misc_feature    complement(4244..4246)
                     /label="New Feature"
                     /ApEinfo_revcolor=#85dae9
                     /ApEinfo_fwdcolor=#85dae9
     misc_feature    5978..5995
                     /label="tetO2"
                     /ApEinfo_revcolor=#85dae9
                     /ApEinfo_fwdcolor=#85dae9
     misc_feature    complement(4792..4809)
                     /label="tetO2"
                     /ApEinfo_revcolor=#85dae9
                     /ApEinfo_fwdcolor=#85dae9
ORIGIN
        1 tcgcgcgttt cggtgatgac ggtgaaaacc tctgacacat gcagctcccg gagacggtca
       61 cagcttgtct gtaagcggat gccgggagca gacaagcccg tcagggcgcg tcagcgggtg
      121 ttggcgggtg tcggggctgg cttaactatg cggcatcaga gcagattgta ctgagagtgc
      181 accataaatt cccgttttaa gagcttggtg agcgctagga gtcactgcca ggtatcgttt
      241 gaacacggca ttagtcaggg aagtcataac acagtccttt cccgcaattt tctttttcta
      301 ttactcttgg cctcctctag tacactctat atttttttat gcctcggtaa tgattttcat
      361 tttttttttt cccctagcgg atgactcttt ttttttctta gcgattggca ttatcacata
      421 atgaattata cattatataa agtaatgtga tttcttcgaa gaatatacta aaaaatgagc
      481 aggcaagata aacgaaggca aagatgacag agcagaaagc cctagtaaag cgtattacaa
      541 atgaaaccaa gattcagatt gcgatctctt taaagggtgg tcccctagcg atagagcact
      601 cgatcttccc agaaaaagag gcagaagcag tagcagaaca ggccacacaa tcgcaagtga
      661 ttaacgtcca cacaggtata gggtttctgg accatatgat acatgctctg gccaagcatt
      721 ccggctggtc gctaatcgtt gagtgcattg gtgacttaca catagacgac catcacacca
      781 ctgaagactg cgggattgct ctcggtcaag cttttaaaga ggccctactg gcgcgtggag
      841 taaaaaggtt tggatcagga tttgcgcctt tggatgaggc actttccaga gcggtggtag
      901 atctttcgaa caggccgtac gcagttgtcg aacttggttt gcaaagggag aaagtaggag
      961 atctctcttg cgagatgatc ccgcattttc ttgaaagctt tgcagaggct agcagaatta
     1021 ccctccacgt tgattgtctg cgaggcaaga atgatcatca ccgtagtgag agtgcgttca
     1081 aggctcttgc ggttgccata agagaagcca cctcgcccaa tggtaccaac gatgttccct
     1141 ccaccaaagg tgttcttatg tagtgacacc gattatttaa agctgcagca tacgatatat
     1201 atacatgtgt atatatgtat acctatgaat gtcagtaagt atgtatacga acagtatgat
     1261 actgaagatg acaaggtaat gcatcattct atacgtgtca ttctgaacga ggcgcgcttt
     1321 ccttttttct ttttgctttt tctttttttt tctcttgaac tcgacggatc tatgcggtgt
     1381 gaaataccgc acagatgcgt aaggagaaaa taccgcatca ggaaattgta aacgttaata
     1441 ttttgttaaa attcgcgtta aatttttgtt aaatcagctc attttttaac caataggccg
     1501 aaatcggcaa aatcccttat aaatcaaaag aatagaccga gatagggtnn nnnnnnnnnn
     1561 nnnnnnnnnn nnnnnnnnnn nnnnnaaaga acgtggactc caacgtcaaa ggnnnnnnnn
     1621 nnnnnnnnnn nnnnnnnnnn nnnnnnnnnn nnnnnnnnnn ntnnnnnnnn nnnnnnnnnn
     1681 nnnnnnnnnn nnnnnnnnnn nnnnnnnnnn nnnnnnnnnn nnnnnnnnnn nnnnnnnnnn
     1741 nnnnnnnnnn nnngnnnnnn nnnnnnnnnn nnnnnnnnnn nnnnnnnnnn nnnnnnnnnn
     1801 nnnnnnnnnn nnnnnnnnnn nnnnnnnnnn nnnnnnnnnn nnnnnnnnnn nnnnnnnnnn
     1861 nnnnnnnnnn nnnnnnnncg cgccattcgc cattcaggct gcgcaactgt tgggaagggc
     1921 gatcggtgcg ggcctcttcg ctattacgcc agctgaattg gagcgacctc atgctatacc
     1981 tgagaaagca acctgaccta caggaaagag ttactcaaga ataagaattt tcgttttaaa
     2041 acctaagagt cactttaaaa tttgtataca cttatttttt ttataactta tttaataata
     2101 aaaatcataa atcataagaa attcgcttat ttagaagtgt caacaacgta tctaccaacg
     2161 atttgaccct tttccatctt ttcgtaaatt tctggcaagg tagacaagcc gacaaccttg
     2221 attggagact tgaccaaacc tctggcgaag aattgttaat taagagctcT CAGCCTTCCC
     2281 AATTAATAAA ATTGAAATCA TTTTCATTTG TATCCAGTAA ATTGAGATCG TAATCCGGTC
     2341 CTTGGTCTTC AACCATACCA ATATTCCCAA ACTTCAAGTT CTGAGAGTGT ACATTCTGAT
     2401 TTTCATTAGT ACTGGTTTGC TGAGGACCCA AAGTTGTACC CACATTGGAT GAGGGCTGAA
     2461 TTAATGTGTT ATCATTATCG CCACTATTTG TAGATGCAGA GGTTTCATCA GCAACATTTG
     2521 AATTCTCGTT TGGTGTTCTA TTGTTAGAAG CATAAGCTTG ATTAGGAAAC AACAAAGAAC
     2581 TTGAATTTTT GAGGGCGTCA AAATCATATC CTTGATTATT ACTACTCGGC TTTTTTTCCT
     2641 CTGGAGTAGA TAATGTGTTA CGATTGCCTT TACTACTTCT TGAATCATTG CCTACTTGCG
     2701 CCTCCAGTAT GTTTCCCCCA TTCGGCAATT CTTGGGATAC TGTATTATTC TGTGAAGTGA
     2761 TTATTTTAGA GTTCTTTAAA GTAATATTCA AATTGGTGGT TGAAAACCCA TGTGGCGGCT
     2821 TTATAACCAC GTTTCCTGGT ACCTTAGAAC TTCTTTGCTT CTGAGCGTCA CCAGACCGAG
     2881 GTGTTGCTAT GCTTAATGGG GATGATGCCG AAACTTTTGA GTTTACTGCT CGCTTGGGTC
     2941 CATTCTTTCC GGCAATCTTG CCACTTTCTG GATCGAAGCA ACTCTCTGTC ACTGAAGATA
     3001 ATGGACTGGA TACAGCCGGC TTGTTGAAAC TTCCCAAATT TATACCTGGA AAAGGGAGAG
     3061 AATTCGCAGT TTTAGTGGGC GGAGCGGAAT GAATATTCGG AGCAATAGTA TTCGAGAATG
     3121 TTCTTAACAT ATTATTCTCA TCCTTAGTGG CATCAGCATT CAGAATAACA GAAGGAGTGG
     3181 ATTTCCTCCT CGACACTCTA GTGTTAGGGG GACTGCGCTT TTTACCTGTC ACCACGCTGT
     3241 TGCCACCGAG TTTATTCGTA GACTCTACTG GAAAAGCTGA GGTGGATGCC TTTTTTGTAT
     3301 TTTTCCTTAC CTTTGTGGGC TGTTTAGAAG CTAAAGCGGA AGGTGATGCT CCATCCAACG
     3361 ATGGGCTAGA TTTGGAATTA GAATAAATAT CTTCCTCGCC AAATATTATT GCTTGATTGC
     3421 GGAAGTTAGT AGCAATATCT GATCTTGGAG TCTTATTTAC TCTTGAACCT ACCATAGCGG
     3481 GTTCACTTGT TGTTGAGCCT GGTGTGGTAA TATTTGGCGA ACAAGCGTTC GTCGATCCCG
     3541 CGGAAACTGT AGCGGTATTA TTTTTTCTTC GTCTCTTAGC CACTAGACCG GCTTTAACTT
     3601 TACCCTTCGC TTTTGAGGTT GCAGATCTAC TTCTTGTAGA TTTTGACGTC GGGACATTAT
     3661 TTGGTTTATC TGTTGAATGC ATAGTTTTTA AACTTTTAGG TTGGTTCACT GGAGATTTGT
     3721 TATTAGTTGT ATTATTTGTG GTATTATTGT TACACGGGTT TCCCACTGGA TTTTCCGTAG
     3781 TGGGTTGCAT TGGATAATTA TAGACTGGCC AGCCAGTAAC GTTTTGACTC CGATTCTGGG
     3841 TTGGCCCTAC ATTTGTAAAA TCGCCGGAAG GCGGCGCTGT GGGAGCAACA GCAGTTGCAC
     3901 CAGTCGTGGG GTTTGCATTA TTGTATGGTG GAATGGAAAA ATTATTAACG ATAGGGTTAC
     3961 CAACCATAGG AATTGGTATA GGGTTCATAT TAACATTGCG CATTTGAACC GCAGGTGCCA
     4021 TAGGATTTCC TAGCATCATA GCAGCCAAGT GCATGGGGTC TATGTCCTCG TTACTATATT
     4081 CCCCTCTTCG TTCTGCATCG TGTTGTAGCC TTGCCGCATG AACAGCCAAG CTTCTATATA
     4141 TTTGTTCCTG CCTTTGTTCT TGAAGAACTA GTTGATAATA TTGCTGAGCG AACTCTGAGC
     4201 CACCTCTGGA AGAACTGGTA TTAAAGATGT CCCAGAATAT TTGCCACCAT TCATACAAAA
     4261 AGCCTTGAGG TGTATCTACT ACCTTCGAGA ACGTATTCTG GTTACCATTG TTTTCTTTAG
     4321 ATTTGGGTCC GTCGACTGGG TTTTGGCCTT TGTCTCTATC TAGGTGCGCA TCTTGAGCAA
     4381 AGGCTGCTGC AGTGTTTTTC AAAGACGACT TCGTAAGAAA GTCAAATATG TACTCATTGA
     4441 GCGTATTCTT GCAGTTCATT TTTTCCTTCA AATCCGAATT TTCCGCCGTA GGTTGATTTA
     4501 TCCACTGCTG TTGCTGCTGT TGCTGCTGCT GCTGTTGTTG TCGCTGCTGT TCACTATTCG
     4561 TTGCCATTGC AATATTACTC TGCAAATCTT GTTTATACTG GCTTGCCATG TACGGTTGTT
     4621 CCGTGGGAGG AATTGAATCT GGATACGAAC TATTCACTTT ATAACTCATt ttaataggat
     4681 ccggggtttt ttctccttga cgttaaagta tagaggtata ttaacaattt tttgttgata
     4741 cttttattac atttgaataa gaagtaatat ctctatcact gatagggaga tctctatcac
     4801 tgatagggac agtttttgca tttatatatc tgttaataga tcaaaaatca tcgcttcgct
     4861 gctgcagtac cccagaaata aggctaaaaa actaatcgca ttatcatcct atggttgtta
     4921 atttgattcg ttcatttgaa ggtttgtggg gccaggttac tgccaatttt tcctcttcat
     4981 aaccataaaa gctagtattg tagaatcttt attgttcgga gcagtgcggc gcgaggcaca
     5041 tctgcgtttc aggaacgcga ccggtgaaga cgaggacgca cggaggagag tcttccttcg
     5101 gagggctgtc acccgctcgg cggcttctaa tccgtacttc tggcggccgc atcttgactg
     5161 atttttccat ggagggcaca gttaagccgc taaaggcatt atccgccaag tacaattttt
     5221 tactcttcga agacagaaaa tttgctgaca ttggtaatac agtcaaattg cagtactctg
     5281 cgggtgtata cagaatagca gaatgggcag acattacgaa tgcacacggt gtggtgggcc
     5341 caggtattgt tagcggtttg aagcaggcgg cagaagaagt aacaaaggaa cctagaggcc
     5401 ttttgatgtt agcagaattg tcatgcaagg gctccctatc tactggagaa tatactaagg
     5461 gtactgttga cattgcgaag agcgacaaag attttgttat cggctttatt gctcaaagag
     5521 acatgggtgg aagagatgaa ggttacgatt ggttgattat gacacccggt gtgggtttag
     5581 atgacaaggg agacgcattg ggtcaacagt atagaaccgt ggatgatgtg gtctctacag
     5641 gaattcgaag tacggattag aagccgccga gcgggtgaca gccctccgaa ggaagactct
     5701 cctccgtgcg tcctcgtctt caccggtcgc gttcctgaaa cgcagatgtg cctcgcgccg
     5761 cactgctccg aacaataaag attctacaat actagctttt atggttatga agaggaaaaa
     5821 ttggcagtaa cctggcccca caaaccttca aatgaacgaa tcaaattaac aaccatagga
     5881 tgataatgcg attagttttt tagccttatt tctggggtac tgcagcagcg aagcgatgat
     5941 ttttgatcta ttaacagata tataaatgca aaaactgtcc ctatcagtga tagagatctc
     6001 cctatcagtg atagagatat tacttcttat tcaaatgtaa taaaagtatc aacaaaaaat
     6061 tgttaatata cctctatact ttaacgtcaa ggagaaaaaa ccccggatcc tattaaaATG
     6121 TACCATGTTC CTGAAATGAG GCTACATTAC CCCCTGGTGA ACACTCAATC TAACGCCGCA
     6181 ATAACACCCA CCAGAAGTTA CGACAATACC CTTCCTTCGT TTAACGAGCT ATCACACCAG
     6241 AGTACAATCA ATCTTCCATT CGTCCAACGC GAAACTCCAA ACGCATATGC TAATGTTGCC
     6301 CAATTAGCTA CGTCGCCAAC TCAGGCTAAA TCAGGGTATT ATTGTCGCTA TTATGCTGTG
     6361 CCTTTTCCCA CATATCCACA ACAACCACAA TTTCCATATC AACAAGCTGT ACTTCCTTAT
     6421 GCCACCATTC CCAACAGCAA TTTCCAACCA TCTTCTTTCC CTGTGATGGC AGTGATGCCT
     6481 CCAGAGGTTC AATTTGATGG ATCATTCTTG AACACCTTAC ATCCTCACAC AGAGTTGCCT
     6541 CCAATCATTC AAAACACTAA TGATACTAGC GTCGCACGTC CAAATAACCT TAAATCAATA
     6601 GCAGCAGCGT CACCAACAGT GACAGCAACA ACAAGAACAC CTGGCGTCAG TTCAACGTCA
     6661 GTTCTCAAAC CACGCGTTAT AACTACGATG TGGGAAGATG AGAATACTAT CTGCTACCAA
     6721 GTAGAGGCGA ACGGTATATC AGTCGTGCGT AGGGCTGACA ACAACATGAT TAACGGCACC
     6781 AAGTTGTTGA ATGTCACGAA GATGACAAGG GGGAGAAGGG ATGGAATATT AAGATCCGAG
     6841 AAGGTTAGGG AAGTCGTGAA GATTGGCTCC ATGCACCTCA AGGGTGTTTG GATTCCTTTC
     6901 GAAAGGGCTT ATATCCTGGC TCAACGTGAA CAGATTCTAG ATCATCTGTA CCCGCTCTTC
     6961 GTCAAAGATA TAGAATCCAT TGTTGATGCC AGAAAGCCCA GCAACAAGGC ATCTTTGACC
     7021 CCCAAATCTA GCCCTGCCCC CATCAAGCAA GAACCATCTG ATAATAAACA CGAAATTGCT
     7081 ACTGAAATTA AGCCGAAGAG TATTGATGCT TTATCGAATG GAGCATCTAC TCAGGGTGCT
     7141 GGCGAACTGC CCCACTTAAA AATCAACCAT ATCGATACTG AGGCCCAAAC AAGTAGAGCA
     7201 AAAAATGAAT TATCATAAct cgagtaagct tggtaccgcg gctagctaag atccgctcta
     7261 accgaaaagg aaggagttag acaacctgaa gtctaggtcc ctatttattt ttttatagtt
     7321 atgttagtat taagaacgtt atttatattt caaatttttc ttttttttct gtacagacgc
     7381 gtgtacgcat gtaacattat actgaaaacc ttgcttgaga aggttttggg acgctcgaag
     7441 atccagctgc attaatgaat cggccaacgc gcggggagag gcggtttgcg tattgggcgc
     7501 tcttccgctt cctcgctcac tgactcgctg cgctcggtcg ttcggctgcg gcgagcggta
     7561 tcagctcact caaaggcggt aatacggtta tccacagaat caggggataa cgcaggaaag
     7621 aacatgtgag caaaaggcca gcaaaaggcc aggaaccgta aaaaggccgc gttgctggcg
     7681 tttttccata ggctccgccc ccctgacgag catcacaaaa atcgacgctc aagtcagagg
     7741 tggcgaaacc cgacaggact ataaagatac caggcgtttc cccctggaag ctccctcgtg
     7801 cgctctcctg ttccgaccct gccgcttacc ggatacctgt ccgcctttct cccttcggga
     7861 agcgtggcgc tttctcatag ctcacgctgt aggtatctca gttcggtgta ggtcgttcgc
     7921 tccaagctgg gctgtgtgca cgaacccccc gttcagcccg accgctgcgc cttatccggt
     7981 aactatcgtc ttgagtccaa cccggtaaga cacgacttat cgccactggc agcagccact
     8041 ggtaacagga ttagcagagc gaggtatgta ggcggtgcta cagagttctt gaagtggtgg
     8101 cctaactacg gctacactag aaggacagta tttggtatct gcgctctgct gaagccagtt
     8161 accttcggaa aaagagttgg tagctcttga tccggcaaac aaaccaccgc tggtagcggt
     8221 ggtttttttg tttgcaagca gcagattacg cgcagaaaaa aaggatctca agaagatcct
     8281 ttgatctttt ctacggggtc tgacgctcag tggaacgaaa actcacgtta agggattttg
     8341 gtcatgagat tatcaaaaag gatcttcacc tagatccttt taaattaaaa atgaagtttt
     8401 aaatcaatct aaagtatata tgagtaaact tggtctgaca gttaccaatg cttaatcagt
     8461 gaggcaccta tctcagcgat ctgtctattt cgttcatcca tagttgcctg actccccgtc
     8521 gtgtagataa ctacgatacg ggagggctta ccatctggcc ccagtgctgc aatgataccg
     8581 cgagacccac gctcaccggc tccagattta tcagcaataa accagccagc cggaagggcc
     8641 gagcgcagaa gtggtcctgc aactttatcc gcctccatcc agtctattaa ttgttgccgg
     8701 gaagctagag taagtagttc gccagttaat agtttgcgca acgttgttgc cattgctaca
     8761 ggcatcgtgg tgtcacgctc gtcgtttggt atggcttcat tcagctccgg ttcccaacga
     8821 tcaaggcgag ttacatgatc ccccatgttg tgcaaaaaag cggttagctc cttcggtcct
     8881 ccgatcgttg tcagaagtaa gttggccgca gtgttatcac tcatggttat ggcagcactg
     8941 cataattctc ttactgtcat gccatccgta agatgctttt ctgtgactgg tgagtactca
     9001 accaagtcat tctgagaata gtgtatgcgg cgaccgagtt gctcttgccc ggcgtcaata
     9061 cgggataata ccgcgccaca tagcagaact ttaaaagtgc tcatcattgg aaaacgttct
     9121 tcggggcgaa aactctcaag gatcttaccg ctgttgagat ccagttcgat gtaacccact
     9181 cgtgcaccca actgatcttc agcatctttt actttcacca gcgtttctgg gtgagcaaaa
     9241 acaggaaggc aaaatgccgc aaaaaaggga ataagggcga cacggaaatg ttgaatactc
     9301 atactcttcc tttttcaata ttattgaagc atttatcagg gttattgtct catgagcgga
     9361 tacatatttg aatgtattta gaaaaataaa caaatagggg ttccgcgcac atttccccga
     9421 aaagtgccac ctgacgtcta agaaaccatt attatcatga cattaaccta taaaaatagg
     9481 cgtatcacga ggccctttcg tc
//
