# Supplementary material for: Synthetic gene regulation for independent external induction of the Saccharomyces cerevisiae pseudohyphal growth phenotype
Source: Commun Biol. 2018 Jan 22;1:7. doi: 10.1038/s42003-017-0008-0 (PMC6123699; doi:10.1038/s42003-017-0008-0)
Supplement: Supplementary file 6 — Supplementary Data 1 [file 42003_2017_8_MOESM6_ESM.zip › Plasmid maps/Plasmid maps/pgpy062.txt]

LOCUS       pGPY062                 7266 bp ds-DNA     circular     27-NOV-2017
DEFINITION  .
FEATURES             Location/Qualifiers
     protein_bind    complement(4057..4065)
                     /label="MIG1 binding site"
                     /ApEinfo_revcolor=#75c6a9
                     /ApEinfo_fwdcolor=#75c6a9
     prim_transcript 4189..4208
                     /label="Transcription start site pGAL1"
                     /ApEinfo_revcolor=#84b0dc
                     /ApEinfo_fwdcolor=#84b0dc
     TATA_signal     complement(2969..2979)
                     /label="GAL1 tata-box"
                     /ApEinfo_revcolor=#84b0dc
                     /ApEinfo_fwdcolor=#84b0dc
     primer_bind     7180..7197
                     /label="PQE30forward"
                     /ApEinfo_revcolor=#84b0dc
                     /ApEinfo_fwdcolor=#84b0dc
     misc_feature    complement(7108..7136)
                     /label="Amp prom"
                     /ApEinfo_revcolor=#4682b4
                     /ApEinfo_fwdcolor=#4682b4
     rep_origin      1677..1801
                     /label="F1 ori"
                     /ApEinfo_revcolor=#4682b4
                     /ApEinfo_fwdcolor=#4682b4
     terminator      complement(1885..2077)
                     /label="CYC1 terminator"
                     /ApEinfo_revcolor=#996633
                     /ApEinfo_fwdcolor=#996633
     promoter        196..416
                     /label="URA3 promoter"
                     /ApEinfo_revcolor=#ffffff
                     /ApEinfo_fwdcolor=#ffffff
     terminator      5015..5207
                     /label="CYC1 terminator"
                     /ApEinfo_revcolor=#996633
                     /ApEinfo_fwdcolor=#996633
     misc_signal     3799..3924
                     /label="Gal1-10 UAS"
                     /ApEinfo_revcolor=#ff9ccd
                     /ApEinfo_fwdcolor=#ff9ccd
     rep_origin      complement(5429..6057)
                     /label="ColE1 origin"
                     /ApEinfo_revcolor=#4682b4
                     /ApEinfo_fwdcolor=#4682b4
     misc_binding    complement(2928..2948)
                     /label="LacO"
                     /ApEinfo_revcolor=#84b0dc
                     /ApEinfo_fwdcolor=#84b0dc
     CDS             417..1220
                     /label="URA3"
                     /ApEinfo_revcolor=#f7977a
                     /ApEinfo_fwdcolor=#f7977a
     misc_feature    complement(3299..3794)
                     /label="URA buffer sequence"
                     /ApEinfo_revcolor=#75c6a9
                     /ApEinfo_fwdcolor=#75c6a9
     protein_bind    3984..3992
                     /label="MIG1 binding site"
                     /ApEinfo_revcolor=#75c6a9
                     /ApEinfo_fwdcolor=#75c6a9
     CDS             complement(6209..6868)
                     /label="AmpR"
                     /ApEinfo_revcolor=#000000
                     /ApEinfo_fwdcolor=#000000
     misc_binding    4126..4144
                     /label="TetO"
                     /ApEinfo_revcolor=#af001a
                     /ApEinfo_fwdcolor=#af001a
     misc_feature    4039..4050
                     /label="Wrong G in GAL promoter"
                     /ApEinfo_revcolor=#ff0600
                     /ApEinfo_fwdcolor=#ff0600
     misc_feature    complement(3035..3046)
                     /label="Correct C in GAL promoter"
                     /ApEinfo_revcolor=#b1ff67
                     /ApEinfo_fwdcolor=#b1ff67
     CDS             complement(2113..2817)
                     /label="mCherry"
                     /ApEinfo_revcolor=#ff0000
                     /ApEinfo_fwdcolor=#ff0000
     protein_bind    complement(3093..3101)
                     /label="MIG1 binding site"
                     /ApEinfo_revcolor=#75c6a9
                     /ApEinfo_fwdcolor=#75c6a9
     CDS             4266..4979
                     /label="yeGFP"
                     /ApEinfo_revcolor=#00c00b
                     /ApEinfo_fwdcolor=#00c00b
     rep_origin      complement(1677..1806)
                     /label="M13 origin"
                     /ApEinfo_revcolor=#4682b4
                     /ApEinfo_fwdcolor=#4682b4
     protein_bind    3020..3028
                     /label="MIG1 binding site"
                     /ApEinfo_revcolor=#75c6a9
                     /ApEinfo_fwdcolor=#75c6a9
     TATA_signal     4106..4116
                     /label="GAL1 tata-box"
                     /ApEinfo_revcolor=#84b0dc
                     /ApEinfo_fwdcolor=#84b0dc
     prim_transcript complement(2877..2896)
                     /label="Transcription start site pGAL1"
                     /ApEinfo_revcolor=#84b0dc
                     /ApEinfo_fwdcolor=#84b0dc
     misc_feature    4189..4208
                     /label="GAL1 TSS"
                     /ApEinfo_revcolor=#84b0dc
                     /ApEinfo_fwdcolor=#84b0dc
     modified_base   1808..1811
                     /label="Deletion in pRS vectors"
                     /ApEinfo_revcolor=#fb0500
                     /ApEinfo_fwdcolor=#fb0500
     misc_binding    4147..4165
                     /label="TetO"
                     /ApEinfo_revcolor=#af001a
                     /ApEinfo_fwdcolor=#af001a
     misc_signal     complement(3161..3286)
                     /label="Gal1-10 UAS"
                     /ApEinfo_revcolor=#ff9ccd
                     /ApEinfo_fwdcolor=#ff9ccd
     polyA_site      5111..5121
                     /label="CYC1 terminator polyA site"
                     /ApEinfo_revcolor=#c0000b
                     /ApEinfo_fwdcolor=#c0000b
     polyA_site      complement(1971..1981)
                     /label="CYC1 terminator polyA site"
                     /ApEinfo_revcolor=#c0000b
                     /ApEinfo_fwdcolor=#c0000b
     misc_feature    complement(2877..2896)
                     /label="GAL1 TSS"
                     /ApEinfo_revcolor=#84b0dc
                     /ApEinfo_fwdcolor=#84b0dc
ORIGIN
        1 TCGCGCGTTT CGGTGATGAC GGTGAAAACC TCTGACACAT GCAGCTCCCG GAGACGGTCA
       61 CAGCTTGTCT GTAAGCGGAT GCCGGGAGCA GACAAGCCCG TCAGGGCGCG TCAGCGGGTG
      121 TTGGCGGGTG TCGGGGCTGG CTTAACTATG CGGCATCAGA GCAGATTGTA CTGAGAGTGC
      181 ACCATACCAC AGCTTTTCAA TTCAATTCAT CATTTTTTTT TTATTCTTTT TTTTGATTTC
      241 GGTTTCTTTG AAATTTTTTT GATTCGGTAA TCTCCGAACA GAAGGAAGAA CGAAGGAAGG
      301 AGCACAGACT TAGATTGGTA TATATACGCA TATGTAGTGT TGAAGAAACA TGAAATTGCC
      361 CAGTATTCTT AACCCAACTG CACAGAACAA AAACCTGCAG GAAACGAAGA TAAATCATGT
      421 CGAAAGCTAC ATATAAGGAA CGTGCTGCTA CTCATCCTAG TCCTGTTGCT GCCAAGCTAT
      481 TTAATATCAT GCACGAAAAG CAAACAAACT TGTGTGCTTC ATTGGATGTT CGTACCACCA
      541 AGGAATTACT GGAGTTAGTT GAAGCATTAG GTCCCAAAAT TTGTTTACTA AAAACACATG
      601 TGGATATCTT GACTGATTTT TCCATGGAGG GCACAGTTAA GCCGCTAAAG GCATTATCCG
      661 CCAAGTACAA TTTTTTACTC TTCGAAGACA GAAAATTTGC TGACATTGGT AATACAGTCA
      721 AATTGCAGTA CTCTGCGGGT GTATACAGAA TAGCAGAATG GGCAGACATT ACGAATGCAC
      781 ACGGTGTGGT GGGCCCAGGT ATTGTTAGCG GTTTGAAGCA GGCGGCAGAA GAAGTAACAA
      841 AGGAACCTAG AGGCCTTTTG ATGTTAGCAG AATTGTCATG CAAGGGCTCC CTATCTACTG
      901 GAGAATATAC TAAGGGTACT GTTGACATTG CGAAGAGCGA CAAAGATTTT GTTATCGGCT
      961 TTATTGCTCA AAGAGACATG GGTGGAAGAG ATGAAGGTTA CGATTGGTTG ATTATGACAC
     1021 CCGGTGTGGG TTTAGATGAC AAGGGAGACG CATTGGGTCA ACAGTATAGA ACCGTGGATG
     1081 ATGTGGTCTC TACAGGATCT GACATTATTA TTGTTGGAAG AGGACTATTT GCAAAGGGAA
     1141 GGGATGCTAA GGTAGAGGGT GAACGTTACA GAAAAGCAGG CTGGGAAGCA TATTTGAGAA
     1201 GATGCGGCCA GCAAAACTAA AAAACTGTAT TATAAGTAAA TGCATGTATA CTAAACTCAC
     1261 AAATTAGAGC TTCAATTTAA TTATATCAGT TATTACCCTA TGCGGTGTGA AATACCGCAC
     1321 AGATGCGTAA GGAGAAAATA CCGCATCAGG AAATTGTAAA CGTTAATATT TTGTTAAAAT
     1381 TCGCGTTAAA TTTTTGTTAA ATCAGCTCAT TTTTTAACCA ATAGGCCGAA ATCGGCAAAA
     1441 TCCCTTATAA ATCAAAAGAA TAGACCGAGA TAGGGTNNNN NNNNNNNNNN NNNNNNNNNN
     1501 NNNNNNNNNN NNNAAAGAAC GTGGACTCCA ACGTCAAAGG NNNNNNNNNN NNNNNNNNNN
     1561 NNNNNNNNNN NNNNNNNNNN NNNNNNNNNT NNNNNNNNNN NNNNNNNNNN NNNNNNNNNN
     1621 NNNNNNNNNN NNNNNNNNNN NNNNNNNNNN NNNNNNNNNN NNNNNNNNNN NNNNNNNNNN
     1681 NGNNNNNNNN NNNNNNNNNN NNNNNNNNNN NNNNNNNNNN NNNNNNNNNN NNNNNNNNNN
     1741 NNNNNNNNNN NNNNNNNNNN NNNNNNNNNN NNNNNNNNNN NNNNNNNNNN NNNNNNNNNN
     1801 NNNNNNCGCG CCATTCGCCA TTCAGGCTGC GCAACTGTTG GGAAGGGCGA TCGGTGCGGG
     1861 CCTCTTCGCT ATTACGCACC AGGTGATCTT CGAGCGTCCC AAAACCTTCT CAAGCAAGGT
     1921 TTTCAGTATA ATGTTACATG CGTACACGCG TCTGTACAGA AAAAAAAGAA AAATTTGAAA
     1981 TATAAATAAC GTTCTTAATA CTAACATAAC TATAAAAAAA TAAATAGGGA CCTAGACTTC
     2041 AGGTTGTCTA ACTCCTTCCT TTTCGGTTAG AGCGGATCTT AGCTAGCCGC GGTACCAAGC
     2101 TTACTCGAGT TACTTGTACA GCTCGTCCAT GCCGCCGGTG GAGTGGCGGC CCTCGGCGCG
     2161 TTCGTACTGT TCCACGATGG TGTAGTCCTC GTTGTGGGAG GTGATGTCCA ACTTGATGTT
     2221 GACGTTGTAG GCGCCGGGCA GCTGCACGGG CTTCTTGGCC TTGTAGGTGG TCTTGACCTC
     2281 AGCGTCGTAG TGGCCGCCGT CCTTCAGCTT CAGCCTCTGC TTGATCTCGC CCTTCAGGGC
     2341 GCCGTCCTCG GGGTACATCC GCTCGGAGGA GGCCTCCCAG CCCATGGTCT TCTTCTGCAT
     2401 TACGGGGCCG TCGGAGGGGA AGTTGGTGCC GCGCAGCTTC ACCTTGTAGA TGAACTCGCC
     2461 GTCCTGCAGG GAGGAGTCCT GGGTCACGGT CACCACGCCG CCGTCCTCGA AGTTCATCAC
     2521 GCGCTCCCAC TTGAAGCCCT CGGGGAAGGA CAGCTTCAAG TAGTCGGGGA TGTCGGCGGG
     2581 GTGCTTCACG TAGGCCTTGG AGCCGTACAT GAACTGAGGG GACAGGATGT CCCAGGCGAA
     2641 GGGCAGGGGG CCACCCTTGG TCACCTTCAG CTTGGCGGTC TGGGTGCCCT CGTAGGGGCG
     2701 GCCCTCGCCC TCGCCCTCGA TCTCGAACTC GTGGCCGTTC ACGGAGCCCT CCATGTGCAC
     2761 CTTGAAGCGC ATGAACTCCT TGATGATGGC CATGTTATCC TCCTCGCCCT TGCTCACCAT
     2821 TTTAATAGGA TCCGGGGTTT TTCTCCTTGA CGTTAAAGTA TAGAGGTATA TTAACAATTT
     2881 TTTGTTGATA CTTTTATTAC ATTTGAATAA GAAGTAATAT TGTGTGAAAT TGTTATCCGC
     2941 TCACAATTCC ACACAACAAC AGTTTTTGCA TTTATATATC TGTTAATAGA TCAAAAATCA
     3001 TCGCTTCGCT GCTGCAGTAC CCCAGAAATA AGGCTAAAAA AGTAATCGCA TTATCATCCT
     3061 ATGGTTGTTA ATTTGATTCG TTCATTTGAA GGTTTGTGGG GCCAGGTTAC TGCCAATTTT
     3121 TCCTCTTCAT AACCATAAAA GCTAGTATTG TAGAATCTTT ATTGTTCGGA GCAGTGCGGC
     3181 GCGAGGCACA TCTGCGTTTC AGGAACGCGA CCGGTGAAGA CGAGGACGCA CGGAGGAGAG
     3241 TCTTCCTTCG GAGGGCTGTC ACCCGCTCGG CGGCTTCTAA TCCGTACTTC GCGGCCGCAT
     3301 CTTGACTGAT TTTTCCATGG AGGGCACAGT TAAGCCGCTA AAGGCATTAT CCGCCAAGTA
     3361 CAATTTTTTA CTCTTCGAAG ACAGAAAATT TGCTGACATT GGTAATACAG TCAAATTGCA
     3421 GTACTCTGCG GGTGTATACA GAATAGCAGA ATGGGCAGAC ATTACGAATG CACACGGTGT
     3481 GGTGGGCCCA GGTATTGTTA GCGGTTTGAA GCAGGCGGCA GAAGAAGTAA CAAAGGAACC
     3541 TAGAGGCCTT TTGATGTTAG CAGAATTGTC ATGCAAGGGC TCCCTATCTA CTGGAGAATA
     3601 TACTAAGGGT ACTGTTGACA TTGCGAAGAG CGACAAAGAT TTTGTTATCG GCTTTATTGC
     3661 TCAAAGAGAC ATGGGTGGAA GAGATGAAGG TTACGATTGG TTGATTATGA CACCCGGTGT
     3721 GGGTTTAGAT GACAAGGGAG ACGCATTGGG TCAACAGTAT AGAACCGTGG ATGATGTGGT
     3781 CTCTACAGGA ATTCGAAGTA CGGATTAGAA GCCGCCGAGC GGGTGACAGC CCTCCGAAGG
     3841 AAGACTCTCC TCCGTGCGTC CTCGTCTTCA CCGGTCGCGT TCCTGAAACG CAGATGTGCC
     3901 TCGCGCCGCA CTGCTCCGAA CAATAAAGAT TCTACAATAC TAGCTTTTAT GGTTATGAAG
     3961 AGGAAAAATT GGCAGTAACC TGGCCCCACA AACCTTCAAA TGAACGAATC AAATTAACAA
     4021 CCATAGGATG ATAATGCGAT TAGTTTTTTA GCCTTATTTC TGGGGTACTG CAGCAGCGAA
     4081 GCGATGATTT TTGATCTATT AACAGATATA TAAATGCAAA AACTGTCCCT ATCAGTGATA
     4141 GAGATCTCCC TATCAGTGAT AGAGATATTA CTTCTTATTC AAATGTAATA AAAGTATCAA
     4201 CAAAAAATTG TTAATATACC TCTATACTTT AACGTCAAGG AGAAAAAACC CCGGATCCTA
     4261 TTAAAATGTC TAAAGGTGAA GAATTATTCA CTGGTGTTGT CCCAATTTTG GTTGAATTAG
     4321 ATGGTGATGT TAATGGTCAC AAATTTTCTG TCTCCGGTGA AGGTGAAGGT GATGCTACTT
     4381 ACGGTAAATT GACCTTAAAA TTTATTTGTA CTACTGGTAA ATTGCCAGTT CCATGGCCAA
     4441 CCTTAGTCAC TACTTTCGGT TATGGTGTTC AATGTTTTGC TAGATACCCA GATCATATGA
     4501 AACAACATGA CTTTTTCAAG TCTGCCATGC CAGAAGGTTA TGTTCAAGAA AGAACTATTT
     4561 TTTTCAAAGA TGACGGTAAC TACAAGACCA GAGCTGAAGT CAAGTTTGAA GGTGATACCT
     4621 TAGTTAATAG AATCGAATTA AAAGGTATTG ATTTTAAAGA AGATGGTAAC ATTTTAGGTC
     4681 ACAAATTGGA ATACAACTAT AACTCTCACA ATGTTTACAT CATGGCTGAC AAACAAAAGA
     4741 ATGGTATCAA AGTTAACTTC AAAATTAGAC ACAACATTGA AGATGGTTCT GTTCAATTAG
     4801 CTGACCATTA TCAACAAAAT ACTCCAATTG GTGATGGTCC AGTCTTGTTA CCAGACAACC
     4861 ATTACTTATC CACTCAATCT GCCTTATCCA AAGATCCAAA CGAAAAGAGA GACCACATGG
     4921 TCTTGTTAGA ATTTGTTACT GCTGCTGGTA TTACCCATGG TATGGATGAA TTGTACAAAT
     4981 AACTCGAGTA AGCTTGGTAC CGCGGCTAGC TAAGATCCGC TCTAACCGAA AAGGAAGGAG
     5041 TTAGACAACC TGAAGTCTAG GTCCCTATTT ATTTTTTTAT AGTTATGTTA GTATTAAGAA
     5101 CGTTATTTAT ATTTCAAATT TTTCTTTTTT TTCTGTACAG ACGCGTGTAC GCATGTAACA
     5161 TTATACTGAA AACCTTGCTT GAGAAGGTTT TGGGACGCTC GAAGATCCAG CTGCATTAAT
     5221 GAATCGGCCA ACGCGCGGGG AGAGGCGGTT TGCGTATTGG GCGCTCTTCC GCTTCCTCGC
     5281 TCACTGACTC GCTGCGCTCG GTCGTTCGGC TGCGGCGAGC GGTATCAGCT CACTCAAAGG
     5341 CGGTAATACG GTTATCCACA GAATCAGGGG ATAACGCAGG AAAGAACATG TGAGCAAAAG
     5401 GCCAGCAAAA GGCCAGGAAC CGTAAAAAGG CCGCGTTGCT GGCGTTTTTC CATAGGCTCC
     5461 GCCCCCCTGA CGAGCATCAC AAAAATCGAC GCTCAAGTCA GAGGTGGCGA AACCCGACAG
     5521 GACTATAAAG ATACCAGGCG TTTCCCCCTG GAAGCTCCCT CGTGCGCTCT CCTGTTCCGA
     5581 CCCTGCCGCT TACCGGATAC CTGTCCGCCT TTCTCCCTTC GGGAAGCGTG GCGCTTTCTC
     5641 ATAGCTCACG CTGTAGGTAT CTCAGTTCGG TGTAGGTCGT TCGCTCCAAG CTGGGCTGTG
     5701 TGCACGAACC CCCCGTTCAG CCCGACCGCT GCGCCTTATC CGGTAACTAT CGTCTTGAGT
     5761 CCAACCCGGT AAGACACGAC TTATCGCCAC TGGCAGCAGC CACTGGTAAC AGGATTAGCA
     5821 GAGCGAGGTA TGTAGGCGGT GCTACAGAGT TCTTGAAGTG GTGGCCTAAC TACGGCTACA
     5881 CTAGAAGGAC AGTATTTGGT ATCTGCGCTC TGCTGAAGCC AGTTACCTTC GGAAAAAGAG
     5941 TTGGTAGCTC TTGATCCGGC AAACAAACCA CCGCTGGTAG CGGTGGTTTT TTTGTTTGCA
     6001 AGCAGCAGAT TACGCGCAGA AAAAAAGGAT CTCAAGAAGA TCCTTTGATC TTTTCTACGG
     6061 GGTCTGACGC TCAGTGGAAC GAAAACTCAC GTTAAGGGAT TTTGGTCATG AGATTATCAA
     6121 AAAGGATCTT CACCTAGATC CTTTTAAATT AAAAATGAAG TTTTAAATCA ATCTAAAGTA
     6181 TATATGAGTA AACTTGGTCT GACAGTTACC AATGCTTAAT CAGTGAGGCA CCTATCTCAG
     6241 CGATCTGTCT ATTTCGTTCA TCCATAGTTG CCTGACTCCC CGTCGTGTAG ATAACTACGA
     6301 TACGGGAGGG CTTACCATCT GGCCCCAGTG CTGCAATGAT ACCGCGAGAC CCACGCTCAC
     6361 CGGCTCCAGA TTTATCAGCA ATAAACCAGC CAGCCGGAAG GGCCGAGCGC AGAAGTGGTC
     6421 CTGCAACTTT ATCCGCCTCC ATCCAGTCTA TTAATTGTTG CCGGGAAGCT AGAGTAAGTA
     6481 GTTCGCCAGT TAATAGTTTG CGCAACGTTG TTGCCATTGC TACAGGCATC GTGGTGTCAC
     6541 GCTCGTCGTT TGGTATGGCT TCATTCAGCT CCGGTTCCCA ACGATCAAGG CGAGTTACAT
     6601 GATCCCCCAT GTTGTGCAAA AAAGCGGTTA GCTCCTTCGG TCCTCCGATC GTTGTCAGAA
     6661 GTAAGTTGGC CGCAGTGTTA TCACTCATGG TTATGGCAGC ACTGCATAAT TCTCTTACTG
     6721 TCATGCCATC CGTAAGATGC TTTTCTGTGA CTGGTGAGTA CTCAACCAAG TCATTCTGAG
     6781 AATAGTGTAT GCGGCGACCG AGTTGCTCTT GCCCGGCGTC AATACGGGAT AATACCGCGC
     6841 CACATAGCAG AACTTTAAAA GTGCTCATCA TTGGAAAACG TTCTTCGGGG CGAAAACTCT
     6901 CAAGGATCTT ACCGCTGTTG AGATCCAGTT CGATGTAACC CACTCGTGCA CCCAACTGAT
     6961 CTTCAGCATC TTTTACTTTC ACCAGCGTTT CTGGGTGAGC AAAAACAGGA AGGCAAAATG
     7021 CCGCAAAAAA GGGAATAAGG GCGACACGGA AATGTTGAAT ACTCATACTC TTCCTTTTTC
     7081 AATATTATTG AAGCATTTAT CAGGGTTATT GTCTCATGAG CGGATACATA TTTGAATGTA
     7141 TTTAGAAAAA TAAACAAATA GGGGTTCCGC GCACATTTCC CCGAAAAGTG CCACCTGACG
     7201 TCTAAGAAAC CATTATTATC ATGACATTAA CCTATAAAAA TAGGCGTATC ACGAGGCCCT
     7261 TTCGTC
//
